>Addgene plasmid #60419 | pLL7.0: hITSN1(1159-1509)-tgRFPt-SSPB WT | depositor full sequence | sequence record 98853 | Full Plasmid
GTCGACGGATCGGGAGATCTCCCGATCCCCTATGGTGCACTCTCAGTACAATCTGCTCTGATGCCGCATA
GTTAAGCCAGTATCTGCTCCCTGCTTGTGTGTTGGAGGTCGCTGAGTAGTGCGCGAGCAAAATTTAAGCT
ACAACAAGGCAAGGCTTGACCGACAATTGCATGAAGAATCTGCTTAGGGTTAGGCGTTTTGCGCTGCTTC
GCGATGTACGGGCCAGATATACGCGTTGACATTGATTATTGACTAGTTATTAATAGTAATCAATTACGGG
GTCATTAGTTCATAGCCCATATATGGAGTTCCGCGTTACATAACTTACGGTAAATGGCCCGCCTGGCTGA
CCGCCCAACGACCCCCGCCCATTGACGTCAATAATGACGTATGTTCCCATAGTAACGCCAATAGGGACTT
TCCATTGACGTCAATGGGTGGAGTATTTACGGTAAACTGCCCACTTGGCAGTACATCAAGTGTATCATAT
GCCAAGTACGCCCCCTATTGACGTCAATGACGGTAAATGGCCCGCCTGGCATTATGCCCAGTACATGACC
TTATGGGACTTTCCTACTTGGCAGTACATCTACGTATTAGTCATCGCTATTACCATGGTGATGCGGTTTT
GGCAGTACATCAATGGGCGTGGATAGCGGTTTGACTCACGGGGATTTCCAAGTCTCCACCCCATTGACGT
CAATGGGAGTTTGTTTTGGCACCAAAATCAACGGGACTTTCCAAAATGTCGTAACAACTCCGCCCCATTG
ACGCAAATGGGCGGTAGGCGTGTACGGTGGGAGGTCTATATAAGCAGCGCGTTTTGCCTGTACTGGGTCT
CTCTGGTTAGACCAGATCTGAGCCTGGGAGCTCTCTGGCTAACTAGGGAACCCACTGCTTAAGCCTCAAT
AAAGCTTGCCTTGAGTGCTTCAAGTAGTGTGTGCCCGTCTGTTGTGTGACTCTGGTAACTAGAGATCCCT
CAGACCCTTTTAGTCAGTGTGGAAAATCTCTAGCAGTGGCGCCCGAACAGGGACTTGAAAGCGAAAGGGA
AACCAGAGGAGCTCTCTCGACGCAGGACTCGGCTTGCTGAAGCGCGCACGGCAAGAGGCGAGGGGCGGCG
ACTGGTGAGTACGCCAAAAATTTTGACTAGCGGAGGCTAGAAGGAGAGAGATGGGTGCGAGAGCGTCAGT
ATTAAGCGGGGGAGAATTAGATCGCGATGGGAAAAAATTCGGTTAAGGCCAGGGGGAAAGAAAAAATATA
AATTAAAACATATAGTATGGGCAAGCAGGGAGCTAGAACGATTCGCAGTTAATCCTGGCCTGTTAGAAAC
ATCAGAAGGCTGTAGACAAATACTGGGACAGCTACAACCATCCCTTCAGACAGGATCAGAAGAACTTAGA
TCATTATATAATACAGTAGCAACCCTCTATTGTGTGCATCAAAGGATAGAGATAAAAGACACCAAGGAAG
CTTTAGACAAGATAGAGGAAGAGCAAAACAAAAGTAAGACCACCGCACAGCAAGCGGCCGGCCGCGCTGA
TCTTCAGACCTGGAGGAGGAGATATGAGGGACAATTGGAGAAGTGAATTATATAAATATAAAGTAGTAAA
AATTGAACCATTAGGAGTAGCACCCACCAAGGCAAAGAGAAGAGTGGTGCAGAGAGAAAAAAGAGCAGTG
GGAATAGGAGCTTTGTTCCTTGGGTTCTTGGGAGCAGCAGGAAGCACTATGGGCGCAGCGTCAATGACGC
TGACGGTACAGGCCAGACAATTATTGTCTGGTATAGTGCAGCAGCAGAACAATTTGCTGAGGGCTATTGA
GGCGCAACAGCATCTGTTGCAACTCACAGTCTGGGGCATCAAGCAGCTCCAGGCAAGAATCCTGGCTGTG
GAAAGATACCTAAAGGATCAACAGCTCCTGGGGATTTGGGGTTGCTCTGGAAAACTCATTTGCACCACTG
CTGTGCCTTGGAATGCTAGTTGGAGTAATAAATCTCTGGAACAGATTTGGAATCACACGACCTGGATGGA
GTGGGACAGAGAAATTAACAATTACACAAGCTTAATACACTCCTTAATTGAAGAATCGCAAAACCAGCAA
GAAAAGAATGAACAAGAATTATTGGAATTAGATAAATGGGCAAGTTTGTGGAATTGGTTTAACATAACAA
ATTGGCTGTGGTATATAAAATTATTCATAATGATAGTAGGAGGCTTGGTAGGTTTAAGAATAGTTTTTGC
TGTACTTTCTATAGTGAATAGAGTTAGGCAGGGATATTCACCATTATCGTTTCAGACCCACCTCCCAACC
CCGAGGGGACCCGACAGGCCCGAAGGAATAGAAGAAGAAGGTGGAGAGAGAGACAGAGACAGATCCATTC
GATTAGTGAACGGATCGGCACTGCGTGCGCCAATTCTGCAGACAAATGGCAGTATTCATCCACAATTTTA
AAAGAAAAGGGGGGATTGGGGGGTACAGTGCAGGGGAAAGAATAGTAGACATAATAGCAACAGACATACA
AACTAAAGAATTACAAAAACAAATTACAAAAATTCAAAATTTTCGGGTTTATTACAGGGACAGCAGAGAT
CCAGTTTGGTTAGTACCGCGCTCTAGAGATCCGACGCCGCCATCTCTAGGCCCGCGCCGGCCCCCTCGCA
CAGACTTGTGGGAGAAGCTCGGCTACTCCCCTGCCCCGGTTAATTTGCATATAATATTTCCTAGTAACTA
TAGAGGCTTAATGTGCGATAAAAGACAGATAATCTGTTCTTTTTAATACTAGCTACATTTTACATGATAG
GCTTGGATTTCTATAAGAGATACAAATACTAAATTATTATTTTAAAAAACAGCACAAAAGGAAACTCACC
CTAACTGTAAAGTAATTGTGTGTTTTGAGACTATAAATATCCCTTGGAGAAAAGCCTTGTTAACGCGCGG
TGACCCTCGAGGTCGACGGTATCGATAAGCTCGCTTCACGAGATTCCAGCAGGTCGAGGGACCTAATAAC
TTCGTATAGCATACATTATACGAAGTTATATTAAGGGTTCCAAGCTTAAGCGGCCGCGTGGATAACCGTA
TTACCGCCATGCATTAGTTATTAATAGTAATCAATTACGGGGTCATTAGTTCATAGCCCATATATGGAGT
TCCGCGTTACATAACTTACGGTAAATGGCCCGCCTGGCTGACCGCCCAACGACCCCCGCCCATTGACGTC
AATAATGACGTATGTTCCCATAGTAACGCCAATAGGGACTTTCCATTGACGTCAATGGGTGGAGTATTTA
CGGTAAACTGCCCACTTGGCAGTACATCAAGTGTATCATATGCCAAGTACGCCCCCTATTGACGTCAATG
ACGGTAAATGGCCCGCCTGGCATTATGCCCAGTACATGACCTTATGGGACTTTCCTACTTGGCAGTACAT
CTACGTATTAGTCATCGCTATTACCATGGTGATGCGGTTTTGGCAGTACATCAATGGGCGTGGATAGCGG
TTTGACTCACGGGGATTTCCAAGTCTCCACCCCATTGACGTCAATGGGAGTTTGTTTTGGCACCAAAATC
AACGGGACTTTCCAAAATGTCGTAACAACTCCGCCCCATTGACGCAAATGGGCGGTAGGCGTGTACGGTG
GGAGGTCTATATAAGCAGAGCTGGTTTAGTGAACCGTCAGATCCGCTAGAATTCTGCAGTCGACGGTACC
GCGGGCCCGCCACCATGTTGACCCCAACTGAAAGAAAGCGACAAGGATACATCCACGAGCTCATTGTCAC
CGAGGAGAACTATGTGAATGACCTGCAGCTGGTCACAGAGATTTTTCAAAAACCCCTGATGGAGTCTGAG
CTGCTGACAGAAAAAGAGGTTGCTATGATTTTTGTGAACTGGAAGGAGCTGATTATGTGTAATATCAAAC
TACTAAAAGCGCTGAGAGTCCGCAAGAAGATGTCCGGGGAGAAGATGCCTGTGAAGATGATTGGAGACAT
CCTGAGCGCACAGCTGCCGCACATGCAGCCCTACATCCGCTTCTGCAGCCGCCAGCTCAACGGGGCTGCC
CTGATCCAGCAGAAGACGGACGAGGCCCCAGACTTCAAGGAGTTCGTCAAAAGATTGGCAATGGATCCTC
GGTGTAAAGGGATGCCACTCTCTAGTTTTATACTGAAGCCTATGCAACGGGTAACAAGATACCCACTGAT
CATTAAAAATATCCTGGAAAACACCCCTGAAAACCACCCGGACCACAGCCACTTGAAGCACGCCCTGGAG
AAGGCGGAAGAGCTCTGTTCCCAGGTGAACGAAGGGGTGCGGGAGAAGGAGAACTCTGACCGGCTGGAGT
GGATCCAGGCCCACGTGCAGTGTGAAGGCCTGTCTGAGCAACTTGTGTTCAATTCAGTGACCAATTGCTT
GGGGCCGCGCAAATTTCTGCACAGTGGGAAGCTCTACAAGGCCAAGAGCAACAAGGAGCTGTATGGCTTC
CTTTTCAACGACTTCCTCCTGCTGACTCAGATCACGAAGCCTTTGGGGTCTTCTGGCACCGACAAAGTCT
TCAGCCCCAAATCAAACCTGCAGTATAAAATGTATAAAACACCTATTTTCCTAAATGAGGTTCTAGTAAA
ATTACCCACCGACCCTTCTGGAGACGAGCCCATCTTCCACATCTCCCACATTGACCGCGTCTATACTCTC
CGAGCAGAAAGCATAAATGAAAGGACTGCCTGGGTGCAGAAAATCAAAGCTGCTTCTGAACTCTACATAG
AGACTGAGAAAAAGAAGGAATTCGGTAGTGGAAGTGGTTCCGTGTCTAAGGGCGAAGAGCTGATTAAGGA
GAACATGCACATGAAGCTGTACATGGAGGGCACCGTGAACAACCACCACTTCAAGTGCACATCCGAGGGC
GAAGGCAAGCCCTACGAGGGCACCCAGACCATGAGAATCAAGGTGGTCGAGGGCGGCCCTCTCCCCTTCG
CCTTCGACATCCTGGCTACCAGCTTCATGTACGGCAGCAGAACCTTCATCAACCACACCCAGGGCATCCC
CGACTTCTTTAAGCAGTCCTTCCCTGAGGGCTTCACATGGGAGAGAGTCACCACATACGAAGACGGGGGC
GTGCTGACCGCTACCCAGGACACCAGCCTCCAGGACGGCTGCCTCATCTACAACGTCAAGATCAGAGGGG
TGAACTTCCCATCCAACGGCCCTGTGATGCAGAAGAAAACACTCGGCTGGGAGGCCAACACCGAGATGCT
GTACCCCGCTGACGGCGGCCTGGAAGGCAGAACCGACATGGCCCTGAAGCTCGTGGGCGGGGGCCACCTG
ATCTGCAACTTCAAGACCACATACAGATCCAAGAAACCCGCTAAGAACCTCAAGATGCCCGGCGTCTACT
ATGTGGACCACAGACTGGAAAGAATCAAGGAGGCCGACAAAGAGACCTACGTCGAGCAGCACGAGGTGGC
TGTGGCCAGATACTGCGACCTCCCTAGCAAACTGGGGCACAAACTTAATGGCATGGACGAGCTGTACAAG
TCCGGACTCAGATCTCGAGCTCAAGCTTCGAACGAATTCGGCATTGATCTGAGCGGCCTGACCCTGCAGG
AATTCAGCTCCCCGAAACGCCCTAAGCTGCTGCGTGAATATTACGATTGGCTGGTTGATAACAGCTTTAC
CCCATATCTGGTGGTGGATGCCACATACCTGGGCGTGAACGTGCCCGTGGAGTATGTGAAAGACGGTCAG
ATCGTGCTGAATCTGTCTGCAAGTGCGACCGGCAACCTGCAACTGACAAATGATTTTATCCAGTTCAACG
CCCGCTTTAAGGGCGTGTCTCGTGAACTGTATATCCCGATGGGTGCCGCTCTGGCCATTTACGCTCGCGA
GAACGGCGATGGTGTGATGTTCGAACCAGAAGAAATCTATGACGAGCTGAATATTGGTTAAACATGTTTA
AGGGTTCCGGTTCCACTAGGTACAATTCGATATCAAGCTTATCGATAATCAACCTCTGGATTACAAAATT
TGTGAAAGATTGACTGGTATTCTTAACTATGTTGCTCCTTTTACGCTATGTGGATACGCTGCTTTAATGC
CTTTGTATCATGCTATTGCTTCCCGTATGGCTTTCATTTTCTCCTCCTTGTATAAATCCTGGTTGCTGTC
TCTTTATGAGGAGTTGTGGCCCGTTGTCAGGCAACGTGGCGTGGTGTGCACTGTGTTTGCTGACGCAACC
CCCACTGGTTGGGGCATTGCCACCACCTGTCAGCTCCTTTCCGGGACTTTCGCTTTCCCCCTCCCTATTG
CCACGGCGGAACTCATCGCCGCCTGCCTTGCCCGCTGCTGGACAGGGGCTCGGCTGTTGGGCACTGACAA
TTCCGTGGTGTTGTCGGGGAAATCATCGTCCTTTCCTTGGCTGCTCGCCTGTGTTGCCACCTGGATTCTG
CGCGGGACGTCCTTCTGCTACGTCCCTTCGGCCCTCAATCCAGCGGACCTTCCTTCCCGCGCGGCCTGCT
GCCGGCTCTGCGGCCTCTTCCGCGTCTTCGCCTTCGCCCTCAGACGAGTCGGATCTCCCTTTGGGCCGCC
TCCCCGCATCGATACCGTCGACCTCGATCGAGACCTAGAAAAACATGGAGCAATCACAAGTAGCAATACA
GCAGCTACCAATGCTGATTGTGCCTGGCTAGAAGCACAAGAGGAGGAGGAGGTGGGTTTTCCAGTCACAC
CTCAGGTACCTTTAAGACCAATGACTTACAAGGCAGCTGTAGATCTTAGCCACTTTTTAAAAGAAAAGGG
GGGACTGGAAGGGCTAATTCACTCCCAACGAAGACAAGATATCCTTGATCTGTGGATCTACCACACACAA
GGCTACTTCCCTGATTGGCAGAACTACACACCAGGGCCAGGGATCAGATATCCACTGACCTTTGGATGGT
GCTACAAGCTAGTACCAGTTGAGCAAGAGAAGGTAGAAGAAGCCAATGAAGGAGAGAACACCCGCTTGTT
ACACCCTGTGAGCCTGCATGGGATGGATGACCCGGAGAGAGAAGTATTAGAGTGGAGGTTTGACAGCCGC
CTAGCATTTCATCACATGGCCCGAGAGCTGCATCCGGACTGTACTGGGTCTCTCTGGTTAGACCAGATCT
GAGCCTGGGAGCTCTCTGGCTAACTAGGGAACCCACTGCTTAAGCCTCAATAAAGCTTGCCTTGAGTGCT
TCAAGTAGTGTGTGCCCGTCTGTTGTGTGACTCTGGTAACTAGAGATCCCTCAGACCCTTTTAGTCAGTG
TGGAAAATCTCTAGCAGCATGTGAGCAAAAGGCCAGCAAAAGGCCAGGAACCGTAAAAAGGCCGCGTTGC
TGGCGTTTTTCCATAGGCTCCGCCCCCCTGACGAGCATCACAAAAATCGACGCTCAAGTCAGAGGTGGCG
AAACCCGACAGGACTATAAAGATACCAGGCGTTTCCCCCTGGAAGCTCCCTCGTGCGCTCTCCTGTTCCG
ACCCTGCCGCTTACCGGATACCTGTCCGCCTTTCTCCCTTCGGGAAGCGTGGCGCTTTCTCATAGCTCAC
GCTGTAGGTATCTCAGTTCGGTGTAGGTCGTTCGCTCCAAGCTGGGCTGTGTGCACGAACCCCCCGTTCA
GCCCGACCGCTGCGCCTTATCCGGTAACTATCGTCTTGAGTCCAACCCGGTAAGACACGACTTATCGCCA
CTGGCAGCAGCCACTGGTAACAGGATTAGCAGAGCGAGGTATGTAGGCGGTGCTACAGAGTTCTTGAAGT
GGTGGCCTAACTACGGCTACACTAGAAGAACAGTATTTGGTATCTGCGCTCTGCTGAAGCCAGTTACCTT
CGGAAAAAGAGTTGGTAGCTCTTGATCCGGCAAACAAACCACCGCTGGTAGCGGTGGTTTTTTTGTTTGC
AAGCAGCAGATTACGCGCAGAAAAAAAGGATCTCAAGAAGATCCTTTGATCTTTTCTACGGGGTCTGACG
CTCAGTGGAACGAAAACTCACGTTAAGGGATTTTGGTCATGAGATTATCAAAAAGGATCTTCACCTAGAT
CCTTTTAAATTAAAAATGAAGTTTTAAATCAATCTAAAGTATATATGAGTAAACTTGGTCTGACAGTTAC
CAATGCTTAATCAGTGAGGCACCTATCTCAGCGATCTGTCTATTTCGTTCATCCATAGTTGCCTGACTCC
CCGTCGTGTAGATAACTACGATACGGGAGGGCTTACCATCTGGCCCCAGTGCTGCAATGATACCGCGAGA
CCCACGCTCACCGGCTCCAGATTTATCAGCAATAAACCAGCCAGCCGGAAGGGCCGAGCGCAGAAGTGGT
CCTGCAACTTTATCCGCCTCCATCCAGTCTATTAATTGTTGCCGGGAAGCTAGAGTAAGTAGTTCGCCAG
TTAATAGTTTGCGCAACGTTGTTGCCATTGCTACAGGCATCGTGGTGTCACGCTCGTCGTTTGGTATGGC
TTCATTCAGCTCCGGTTCCCAACGATCAAGGCGAGTTACATGATCCCCCATGTTGTGCAAAAAAGCGGTT
AGCTCCTTCGGTCCTCCGATCGTTGTCAGAAGTAAGTTGGCCGCAGTGTTATCACTCATGGTTATGGCAG
CACTGCATAATTCTCTTACTGTCATGCCATCCGTAAGATGCTTTTCTGTGACTGGTGAGTACTCAACCAA
GTCATTCTGAGAATAGTGTATGCGGCGACCGAGTTGCTCTTGCCCGGCGTCAATACGGGATAATACCGCG
CCACATAGCAGAACTTTAAAAGTGCTCATCATTGGAAAACGTTCTTCGGGGCGAAAACTCTCAAGGATCT
TACCGCTGTTGAGATCCAGTTCGATGTAACCCACTCGTGCACCCAACTGATCTTCAGCATCTTTTACTTT
CACCAGCGTTTCTGGGTGAGCAAAAACAGGAAGGCAAAATGCCGCAAAAAAGGGAATAAGGGCGACACGG
AAATGTTGAATACTCATACTCTTCCTTTTTCAATATTATTGAAGCATTTATCAGGGTTATTGTCTCATGA
GCGGATACATATTTGAATGTATTTAGAAAAATAAACAAATAGGGGTTCCGCGCACATTTCCCCGAAAAGT
GCCACCTGAC
Features (pLannotate 1.2.2; 27 found; start..end, strand, type, name):
     31..83      -  misc_feature   bom (fragment): basis of mobility region from pBR322
    238..617     +  enhancer       CMV enhancer: human cytomegalovirus immediate early enhancer
    618..817     +  promoter       CMV promoter: human cytomegalovirus (CMV) immediate early promoter
    835..1015    +  LTR            5' LTR (truncated): truncated 5' long terminal repeat (LTR) from HIV-1
   1062..1187    +  misc_feature   HIV-1 Ψ: packaging signal of human immunodeficiency virus type 1
   1171..1509    +  CDS            HIV-1 gag (fragment): gag protein from human immunodeficiency virus 1; gag
   1686..1919    +  misc_feature   RRE: The Rev response element (RRE) of HIV-1 allows for Rev-dependent mRNA export from the nucleus to the cytoplasm.
   2296..2396    +  CDS            Rev (fragment): human immunodeficiency virus 1 (HIV-1) Rev protein; rev; enhances nuclear export of unspliced and incompletely spliced viral mRNAs
   2446..2563    +  misc_feature   cPPT/CTS: central polypurine tract and central termination sequence of HIV-1
   2618..2931    +  promoter       U6 promoter: RNA polymerase III promoter for mouse U6 snRNA (Das et al., 1988)
   2944..2971    -  misc_feature   MCS (fragment): pBluescript multiple cloning site
   3006..3039    +  protein_bind   loxP: Cre-mediated recombination occurs in the 8-bp core sequence (GCATACAT). Cre recombinase
   3155..3458    +  enhancer       CMV enhancer: human cytomegalovirus immediate early enhancer
   3459..3662    +  promoter       CMV promoter: human cytomegalovirus (CMV) immediate early promoter
   3689..3719    +  misc_feature   MCS (fragment): multiple cloning site
   3725..4777    +  CDS            ITSN1 (fragment): ITSN1_HUMAN - Also known as ITSN From Homo sapiens (Human).
   4802..5530    +  CDS            TagRFP-T: TagRFP-T is a basic (constitutively fluorescent) red fluorescent protein published in 2008, derived from Entacmaea quadricolor. It has low acid sensitivity.
   5531..5562    +  misc_feature   MCS (fragment): multiple cloning site
   5606..5935    +  CDS            sspB (fragment): SSPB_HAEIN - Experimental evidence at protein level: Swiss-Prot protein existence level 1. Also stimulates degradation of the N-terminus of RseA (residues 1-108, alone or in complex with sigma-E) by ClpX-ClpP in a non-ssrA-mediated fashion. From Haemophilus influenzae (strain ATCC 51907 / DSM 11121 / KW20 / Rd).
   5974..5997    +  misc_feature   MCS (fragment): pBluescript multiple cloning site
   5997..6587    +  misc_feature   WPRE: woodchuck hepatitis virus posttranscriptional regulatory element
   6588..6607    +  misc_feature   MCS (fragment): pBluescript multiple cloning site
   6609..7109    +  CDS            nef (fragment): NEF_HV1LA - Experimental evidence at protein level: Swiss-Prot protein existence level 1. Extracellular Nef protein targets CD4(+) T-lymphocytes for apoptosis by interacting with CXCR4 surface receptors. From Human immunodeficiency virus type 1 group M subtype B (isolate Lai) (HIV-1).
   7116..7296    +  LTR            5' LTR (truncated): truncated 5' long terminal repeat (LTR) from HIV-1
   7358..7946    -  rep_origin     ori: high-copy-number ColE1/pMB1/pBR322/pUC origin of replication
   8117..8977    -  CDS            AmpR: β-lactamase; bla; confers resistance to ampicillin, carbenicillin, and related antibiotics
   8978..9082    -  promoter       AmpR promoter: bla
