[The description below was written by a language model from this plasmid's Addgene catalogue record and pLannotate feature annotations shown in this document.]
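Description:
pLL7.0: hITSN1(1159-1509)-tgRFPt-SSPB WT is a 9.1 kb lentiviral mammalian expression plasmid built on the pLentiLox7.0 backbone. It is maintained in bacteria through a high-copy ColE1/pUC-type origin and an ampicillin resistance gene. The viral portion has a CMV enhancer/promoter driving a truncated HIV-1 5' LTR, followed by the Ψ packaging signal with a gag fragment, the Rev response element and the cPPT/CTS. A WPRE, a nef-derived fragment and a second truncated LTR close the transfer cassette. This arrangement allows the genome to be transcribed and packaged when helper functions are supplied in trans. The backbone also carries a mouse U6 promoter next to a cloning-site remnant, a leftover of the LentiLox shRNA design. The record does not describe any hairpin there. One loxP site is annotated upstream of the internal promoter. The catalogue lists the vector as Cre/Lox, but a second site is not annotated in the table.

The payload is a 2.2 kb fusion expressed from an internal CMV enhancer/promoter. It consists of human intersectin-1 residues 1159–1509 (the DH/PH region, per the stated purpose), the red fluorescent protein TagRFP-T, and an SspB domain. The SspB carries Y11K and A15E substitutions, which the depositor notes disrupt its natural dimerization. The automated annotation matched this domain to a Haemophilus influenzae homologue. The "WT" SspB is referred to as "Nano" in the purpose field and comes from work on the improved light-induced dimer (iLID) system. In that system, SspB serves as the binding partner recruited to an illuminated iLID module. The construct is therefore suited to light-controlled relocalization of the ITSN1 DH/PH module in mammalian cells, with the red tag reporting where the protein goes.
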