Addgene plasmid #60419: pLL7.0: hITSN1(1159-1509)-tgRFPt-SSPB WT
Purpose: Mammalian Expression of ITSN DH/PH-tgRFPt-Nano
Depositing lab: Brian Kuhlman. Depositing organization: University of North Carolina at Chapel Hill. Publication: Engineering an improved light-induced dimer (iLID) for controlling the localization and activity of signaling proteins. Guntas G, Hallett RA, Zimmerman SP, Williams T, Yumerefendi H, Bear JE, Kuhlman B. Proc Natl Acad Sci U S A. 2015 Jan 6;112(1):112-7. doi: 10.1073/pnas.1417910112. Epub 2014 Dec 22. PubMed 25535392.
Backbone
  Vector backbone: pLentiLox7.0
  Vector type: Mammalian Expression, Lentiviral, Cre/Lox
Growth in bacteria
  Bacterial resistance: Ampicillin, 100 μg/mL
  Growth temperature: 37°C
  Growth strain: NEB Stable
  Copy number: High Copy
Gene/Insert
  Gene/Insert name: hITSN1-tgRFPt-SSPB
  Species: H. sapiens (human), Synthetic
  Insert size (bp): 2217
  Mutation: hITSN 1159-1509 // SSPB Y11K and A15E
  Entrez Gene: ITSN1 (a.k.a. ITSN, SH3D1A, SH3P17)
  Promoter: CMV
  Tag / fusion protein: tgRFPt
  Cloning method: Restriction Enzyme; 5′ cloning site ApaI (not destroyed); 3′ cloning site PciI (not destroyed)
  Sequencing primers: 5′ none; 3′ CAGCAACCAGGATTTATACAAGG
Terms and licenses: Academic/Nonprofit Terms; Industry Terms: Not Available to Industry
Depositor comments: The SspB used in this construct contains two amino acid mutations that disrupt the natural dimerization of SspB. These mutations are Y11K and A15E (residue numbering from pdb code 1ou9). Here is the sequence around the mutated residues with the sites of mutation in parentheses: SSPKRP(K)LLR(E)YYDWLVDNS
How to cite: pLL7.0: hITSN1(1159-1509)-tgRFPt-SSPB WT was a gift from Brian Kuhlman (Addgene plasmid # 60419 ; http://n2t.net/addgene:60419 ; RRID:Addgene_60419)
