>Addgene plasmid #60419 | pLL7.0: hITSN1(1159-1509)-tgRFPt-SSPB WT | addgene partial sequence | sequence record 102933 | LNCX 5'-AGCTCGTTTAGTGAACCGTCAGATC-3'
CCGCGGGCCCGCCACCATGTTGACCCCAACTGAAAGAAAGCGACAAGGATACATCCACGAGCTCATTGTC
ACCGAGGAGAACTATGTGAATGACCTGCAGCTGGTCACAGAGATTTTTCAAAAACCCCTGATGGAGTCTG
AGCTGCTGACAGAAAAAGAGGTTGCTATGATTTTTGTGAACTGGAAGGAGCTGATTATGTGTAATATCAA
ACTACTAAAAGCGCTGAGAGTCCGCAAGAAGATGTCCGGGGAGAAGATGCCTGTGAAGATGATTGGAGAC
ATCCTGAGCGCACAGCTGCCGCACATGCAGCCCTACATCCGCTTCTGCAGCCGCCAGCTCAACGGGGCTG
CCCTGATCCAGCAGAAGACGGACGAGGCCCCAGACTTCAAGGAGTTCGTCAAAAGATTGGCAATGGATCC
TCGGTGTAAAGGGATGCCACTCTCTAGTTTTATACTGAAGCCTATGCAACGGGTAACAAGATACCCACTG
ATCATTAAAAATATCCTGGAAAACACCCCTGAAAACCACCCGGACCACAGCCACTTGAAGCACGCCCTGG
AGAAGGCGGAAGAGCTCTGTTCCCAGGTGAACGAAGGGGTGCGGGAGAAGGAGAACTCTGACCGGCTGGA
GTGGATCCAGGCCCACGTGCAGTGTGAAGGCCTGTCTGAGCAACTTGTGTTCAATTCAGTGACCAATTGC
TTGGGGCCGCGCAAATTTCTGCACAGTGGGAAGCTCTACAAGGCCAAGAGCAACAAGGAGCTGTATGGCT
TCCTTTTCAACGACTTCCTCCTGCTGACTCAGATCACGAAGCCTTTGGGGTCTTCTGGCACCGAC
