>Addgene plasmid #60419 | pLL7.0: hITSN1(1159-1509)-tgRFPt-SSPB WT | addgene partial sequence | sequence record 102963 | WPRE-R 5'-CATAGCGTAAAAGGAGCAACA-3'
TTTTGTAATCCAGAGGTTGATTATCGATAAGCTTGATATCGAATTGTACCTAGTGGAACCGGAACCCTTA
AACATGTTTAACCAATATTCAGCTCGTCATAGATTTCTTCTGGTTCGAACATCACACCATCGCCGTTCTC
GCGAGCGTAAATGGCCAGAGCGGCACCCATCGGGATATACAGTTCACGAGACACGCCCTTAAAGCGGGCG
TTGAACTGGATAAAATCATTTGTCAGTTGCAGGTTGCCGGTCGCACTTGCAGACAGATTCAGCACGATCT
GACCGTCTTTCACATACTCCACGGGCACGTTCACGCCCAGGTATGTGGCATCCACCACCAGATATGGGGT
AAAGCTGTTATCAACCAGCCAATCGTAATATTCACGCAGCAGCTTAGGGCGTTTCGGGGAGCTGAATTCC
TGCAGGGTCAGGCCGCTCAGATCAATGCCGAATTCGTTCGAAGCTTGAGCTCGAGATCTGAGTCCGGACT
TGTACAGCTCGTCCATGCCATTAAGTTTGTGCCCCAGTTTGCTAGGGAGGTCGCAGTATCTGGCCACAGC
CACCTCGTGCTGCTCGACGTAGGTCTCTTTGTCGGCCTCCTTGATTCTTTCCAGTCTGTGGTCCACATAG
TAGACGCCGGGCATCTTGAGGTTCTTAGCGGGTTTCTTGGATCTGTATGTGGTCTTGAAGTTGCAGATCA
GGTGGCCCCCGCCCACGAGCTTCAGGGCCATGTCGGTTCTGCCTTCCAGGCCGCCGTCAGCGGGGTACAG
CATCTCGGTGTTGGCCTCCCAGCCGAGTGTTTTCTTCTGCATCACA
