>Addgene plasmid #60419 | pLL7.0: hITSN1(1159-1509)-tgRFPt-SSPB WT | addgene partial sequence | sequence record 102970 | mKate2-TurboRFP-R 5'-TGAAGTGGTGGTTGTTCACG-3'
TTCTTTTTCTCAGTCTCTATGTAGAGTTCAGAAGCAGCTTTGATTTTCTGCACCCAGGCAGTCCTTTCAT
TTATGCTTTCTGCTCGGAGAGTATAGACGCGGTCAATGTGGGAGATGTGGAAGATGGGCTCGTCTCCAGA
AGGGTCGGTGGGTAATTTTACTAGAACCTCATTTAGGAAAATAGGTGTTTTATACATTTTATACTGCAGG
TTTGATTTGGGGCTGAAGACTTTGTCGGTGCCAGAAGACCCCAAAGGCTTCGTGATCTGAGTCAGCAGGA
GGAAGTCGTTGAAAAGGAAGCCATACAGCTCCTTGTTGCTCTTGGCCTTGTAGAGCTTCCCACTGTGCAG
AAATTTGCGCGGCCCCAAGCAATTGGTCACTGAATTGAACACAAGTTGCTCAGACAGGCCTTCACACTGC
ACGTGGGCCTGGATCCACTCCAGCCGGTCAGAGTTCTCCTTCTCCCGCACCCCTTCGTTCACCTGGGAAC
AGAGCTCTTCCGCCTTCTCCAGGGCGTGCTTCAAGTGGCTGTGGTCCGGGTGGTTTTCAGGGGTGTTTTC
CAGGATATTTTTAATGATCAGTGGGTATCTTGTTACCCGTTGCATAGGCTTCAGTATAAAACTAGAGAGT
GGCATCCCTTTACACCGAGGATCCATTGCCAATCTTTTGACGAACTCCTTGAAGTCTGGGGCCTCGTCCG
TCTTCTGCTGGATCAGGGCAGCCCCGTTGAGCTGGCGGCTGCAGAAGCGGATGTAGGGCTGCATGTGCGG
CAGCTGTGCGCTCAGGATGTCTCCAATCATCTTCACAGGCA
