>Addgene plasmid #60419 | pLL7.0: hITSN1(1159-1509)-tgRFPt-SSPB WT | addgene partial sequence | sequence record 132145 | CMV-F2 5'-GGTCTATATAAGCAGAGCTGGT-3'
TCTGCAGTCGACGGTACCGCGGGCCCGCCACCATGTTGACCCCAACTGAAAGAAAGCGACAAGGATACAT
CCACGAGCTCATTGTCACCGAGGAGAACTATGTGAATGACCTGCAGCTGGTCACAGAGATTTTTCAAAAA
CCCCTGATGGAGTCTGAGCTGCTGACAGAAAAAGAGGTTGCTATGATTTTTGTGAACTGGAAGGAGCTGA
TTATGTGTAATATCAAACTACTAAAAGCGCTGAGAGTCCGCAAGAAGATGTCCGGGGAGAAGATGCCTGT
GAAGATGATTGGAGACATCCTGAGCGCACAGCTGCCGCACATGCAGCCCTACATCCGCTTCTGCAGCCGC
CAGCTCAACGGGGCTGCCCTGATCCAGCAGAAGACGGACGAGGCCCCAGACTTCAAGGAGTTCGTCAAAA
GATTGGCAATGGATCCTCGGTGTAAAGGGATGCCACTCTCTAGTTTTATACTGAAGCCTATGCAACGGGT
AACAAGATACCCACTGATCATTAAAAATATCCTGGAAAACACCCCTGAAAACCACCCGGACCACAGCCAC
TTGAAGCACGCCCTGGAGAAGGCGGAAGAGCTCTGTTCCCAGGTGAACGAAGGGGTGCGGGAGAAGGAGA
ACTCTGACCGGCTGGAGTGGATCCAGGCCCACGTGCAGTGTGAAGGCCTGTCTGAGCAACTTGTGTTCAA
TTCAGTGACCAATTGCTTGGGGCCGCGCAAATTTCTGCACAGTGGGAAGCTCTACAAGGCCAAGAGCAAC
AAGGAGCTGTATGGCTTCCTTTTCAACGAC
